>Addgene plasmid #31584 | pQStrep2-GADD45G | depositor full sequence | sequence record 14480 | Author sequence
CTCGAGAAATCATAAAAAATTTATTTGCTTTGTGAGCGGATAACAATTATAATAGATTCAATTGTGAGCG
GATAACAATTTCACACAGAATTCATTAAAGAGGAGAAATTAACTATGAGAGGATCGCATCACCATCACCA
TCACGGATCTACTCTGGAAGAAGTCCGCGGCCAGGACACAGTTCCGGAAAGCACAGCCAGGATGCAGGGT
GCCGGGAAAGCGCTGCATGAGTTGCTGCTGTCGGCGCAGCGTCAGGGCTGCCTCACTGCCGGCGTCTACG
AGTCAGCCAAAGTCTTGAACGTGGACCCCGACAATGTGACCTTCTGTGTGCTGGCTGCGGGTGAGGAGGA
CGAGGGCGACATCGCGCTGCAGATCCATTTTACGCTGATCCAGGCTTTCTGCTGCGAGAACGACATCGAC
ATAGTGCGCGTGGGCGATGTGCAGCGGCTGGCGGCTATCGTGGGCGCCGGCGAGGAGGCGGGTGCGCCGG
GCGACCTGCACTGCATCCTCATTTCGAACCCCAACGAGGACGCCTGGAAGGATCCCGCCTTGGAGAAGCT
CAGCCTGTTTTGCGAGGAGAGCCGCAGCGTTAACGACTGGGTGCCCAGCATCACCCTCCCCGAGGCGGCC
GCTTGGAGCCACCCGCAGTTCGAAAAATAAGCGGCCGCTTGGAGCCACCCGCAGTTCGAAAAATAAGCTT
AATTAGCTGAGCTTGGACTCCTGTTGATAGATCCAGTAATGACCTCAGAACTCCATCTGGATTTGTTCAG
AACGCTCGGTTGCCGCCGGGCGTTTTTTATTGGTGAGAATCCAAGCTAGCTTGGCGAGATTTTCAGGAGC
TAAGGAAGCTAAAATGGAGAAAAAAATCACTGGATATACCACCGTTGATATATCCCAATGGCATCGTAAA
GAACATTTTGAGGCATTTCAGTCAGTTGCTCAATGTACCTATAACCAGACCGTTCAGCTGGATATTACGG
CCTTTTTAAAGACCGTAAAGAAAAATAAGCACAAGTTTTATCCGGCCTTTATTCACATTCTTGCCCGCCT
GATGAATGCTCATCCGGAATTTCGTATGGCAATGAAAGACGGTGAGCTGGTGATATGGGATAGTGTTCAC
CCTTGTTACACCGTTTTCCATGAGCAAACTGAAACGTTTTCATCGCTCTGGAGTGAATACCACGACGATT
TCCGGCAGTTTCTACACATATATTCGCAAGATGTGGCGTGTTACGGTGAAAACCTGGCCTATTTCCCTAA
AGGGTTTATTGAGAATATGTTTTTCGTCTCAGCCAATCCCTGGGTGAGTTTCACCAGTTTTGATTTAAAC
GTGGCCAATATGGACAACTTCTTCGCCCCCGTTTTCACCATGGGCAAATATTATACGCAAGGCGACAAGG
TGCTGATGCCGCTGGCGATTCAGGTTCATCATGCCGTCTGTGATGGCTTCCATGTCGGCAGAATGCTTAA
TGAATTACAACAGTACTGCGATGAGTGGCAGGGCGGGGCGTAATTTTTTTAAGGCAGTTATTGGTGCCCT
TAAACGCCTGGGGTAATGACTCTCTAGCTTGAGGCATCAAATAAAACGAAAGGCTCAGTCGAAAGACTGG
GCCTTTCGTTTTATCTGTTGTTTGTCGGTGAACGCTCTCCTGAGTAGGACAAATCCGCCGCTCTAGAGCT
GCCTCGCGCGTTTCGGTGATGACGGTGAAAACCTCTGACACATGCAGCTCCCGGAGACGGTCACAGCTTG
TCTGTAAGCGGATGCCGGGAGCAGACAAGCCCGTCAGGGCGCGTCAGCGGGTGTTGGCGGGTGTCGGGGC
GCAGCCATGACCCAGTCACGTAGCGATAGCGGAGTGTATACTGGCTTAACTATGCGGCATCAGAGCAGAT
TGTACTGAGAGTGCACCATATGCGGTGTGAAATACCGCACAGATGCGTAAGGAGAAAATACCGCATCAGG
CGCTCTTCCGCTTCCTCGCTCACTGACTCGCTGCGCTCGGTCTGTCGGCTGCGGCGAGCGGTATCAGCTC
ACTCAAAGGCGGTAATACGGTTATCCACAGAATCAGGGGATAACGCAGGAAAGAACATGTGAGCAAAAGG
CCAGCAAAAGGCCAGGAACCGTAAAAAGGCCGCGTTGCTGGCGTTTTTCCATAGGCTCCGCCCCCCTGAC
GAGCATCACAAAAATCGACGCTCAAGTCAGAGGTGGCGAAACCCGACAGGACTATAAAGATACCAGGCGT
TTCCCCCTGGAAGCTCCCTCGTGCGCTCTCCTGTTCCGACCCTGCCGCTTACCGGATACCTGTCCGCCTT
TCTCCCTTCGGGAAGCGTGGCGCTTTCTCAATGCTCACGCTGTAGGTATCTCAGTTCGGTGTAGGTCGTT
CGCTCCAAGCTGGGCTGTGTGCACGAACCCCCCGTTCAGCCCGACCGCTGCGCCTTATCCGGTAACTATC
GTCTTGAGTCCAACCCGGTAAGACACGACTTATCGCCACTGGCAGCAGCCACTGGTAACAGGATTAGCAG
AGCGAGGTATGTAGGCGGTGCTACAGAGTTCTTGAAGTGGTGGCCTAACTACGGCTACACTAGAAGGACA
GTATTTGGTATCTGCGCTCTGCTGAAGCCAGTTACCTTCGGAAAAAGAGTTGGTAGCTCTTGATCCGGCA
AACAAACCACCGCTGGTAGCGGTGGTTTTTTTGTTTGCAAGCAGCAGATTACGCGCAGAAAAAAAGGATC
TCAAGAAGATCCTTTGATCTTTTCTACGGGGTCTGACGCTCAGTGGAACGAAAACTCACGTTAAGGGATT
TTGGTCATGAGATTATCAAAAAGGATCTTCACCTAGATCCTTTTAAATTAAAAATGAAGTTTTAAATCAA
TCTAAAGTATATATGAGTAAACTTGGTCTGACAGTTACCAATGCTTAATCAGTGAGGCACCTATCTCAGC
GATCTGTCTATTTCGTTCATCCATAGCTGCCTGACTCCCCGTCGTGTAGATAACTACGATACGGGAGGGC
TTACCATCTGGCCCCAGTGCTGCAATGATACCGCGAGACCCACGCTCACCGGCTCCAGATTTATCAGCAA
TAAACCAGCCAGCCGGAAGGGCCGAGCGCAGAAGTGGTCCTGCAACTTTATCCGCCTCCATCCAGTCTAT
TAATTGTTGCCGGGAAGCTAGAGTAAGTAGTTCGCCAGTTAATAGTTTGCGCAACGTTGTTGCCATTGCT
ACAGGCATCGTGGTGTCACGCTCGTCGTTTGGTATGGCTTCATTCAGCTCCGGTTCCCAACGATCAAGGC
GAGTTACATGATCCCCCATGTTGTGCAAAAAAGCGGTTAGCTCCTTCGGTCCTCCGATCGTTGTCAGAAG
TAAGTTGGCCGCAGTGTTATCACTCATGGTTATGGCAGCACTGCATAATTCTCTTACTGTCATGCCATCC
GTAAGATGCTTTTCTGTGACTGGTGAGTACTCAACCAAGTCATTCTGAGAATAGTGTATGCGGCGACCGA
GTTGCTCTTGCCCGGCGTCAATACGGGATAATACCGCGCCACATAGCAGAACTTTAAAAGTGCTCATCAT
TGGAAAACGTTCTTCGGGGCGAAAACTCTCAAGGATCTTACCGCTGTTGAGATCCAGTTCGATGTAACCC
ACTCGTGCACCCAACTGATCTTCAGCATCTTTTACTTTCACCAGCGTTTCTGGGTGAGCAAAAACAGGAA
GGCAAAATGCCGCAAAAAAGGGAATAAGGGCGACACGGAAATGTTGAATACTCATACTCTTCCTTTTTCA
ATATTATTGAAGCATTTATCAGGGTTATTGTCTCATGAGCGGATACATATTTGAATGTATTTAGAAAAAT
AAACAAATAGGGGTTCCGCGCACATTTCCCCGAAAAGTGCCACCTGACGTCTAAGAAACCATTATTATCA
TGACATTAACCTATAAAAATAGGCGTATCACGAGGCCCTTTCGTCTTCAC
Features (pLannotate 1.2.2; 15 found; start..end, strand, type, name):
     10..54      +  promoter       T5 promoter: bacteriophage T5 promoter for E. coli RNA polymerase, with embedded lac operator
     62..78      +  protein_bind   lac operator: The lac repressor binds to the lac operator to inhibit transcription in E. coli. This inhibition can be relieved by adding lactose or isopropyl-β-D-thiogalactopyranoside (IPTG). lac repressor encoded by lacI
    127..144     +  CDS            7xHis (fragment): 6xHis affinity tag
    151..624     +  CDS            GADD45G: GA45G_HUMAN - Also known as CR6, DDIT2. Experimental evidence at protein level: Swiss-Prot protein existence level 1. Involved in the regulation of growth and apoptosis. Mediates activation of stress-responsive MTK1/MEKK4 MAPKKK. From Homo sapiens (Human).
    634..656     +  CDS            Strep-Tag II (fragment): peptide that binds Strep-Tactin®, an engineered form of streptavidin
    670..692     +  CDS            Strep-Tag II (fragment): peptide that binds Strep-Tactin®, an engineered form of streptavidin
    716..810     +  terminator     lambda t0 terminator: transcription terminator from phage lambda
    825..853     +  promoter       cat promoter (fragment): promoter of the E. coli cat gene encoding chloramphenicol acetyltransferase
    854..1510    +  CDS            cat: CAT_ECOLX - Experimental evidence at protein level: Swiss-Prot protein existence level 1. This enzyme is an effector of chloramphenicol resistance in bacteria. From Escherichia coli. This protein is used as a marker in many commonly used cloning vectors, such as pACYC184.
   1578..1664    +  terminator     rrnB T1 terminator: Escherichia coli rrnB; transcription terminator T1 from the E. coli rrnB gene
   1677..1718    +  CDS            rop (fragment): Rop protein, which maintains plasmids at low copy number; rop
   1820..1960    +  misc_feature   bom: basis of mobility region from pBR322
   2146..2734    -  rep_origin     ori: high-copy-number ColE1/pMB1/pBR322/pUC origin of replication
   2905..3765    -  CDS            AmpR: β-lactamase; bla; confers resistance to ampicillin, carbenicillin, and related antibiotics
   3766..3870    -  promoter       AmpR promoter: bla
