[The description below was written by a language model from this plasmid's Addgene catalogue record and pLannotate feature annotations shown in this document.]
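Description:
pQStrep2-GADD45G is a bacterial expression plasmid that produces human GADD45G (growth arrest and DNA-damage-inducible, gamma) as a doubly tagged recombinant protein in E. coli. It is built on the pQStrep2 backbone, whose layout resembles the T5 promoter/lac operator class of expression vectors. It replicates from a ColE1/pMB1-type origin, with an adjacent bom region and only a fragment of rop, and is selected with ampicillin through a β-lactamase gene driven by its own promoter. The catalogue lists the copy number as unknown. The annotated depositor sequence is 3,970 nt.

The roughly 546 bp insert was cloned between BamHI and NotI sites, both of which are retained. Transcription is driven by the bacteriophage T5 promoter, which is recognised by the host RNA polymerase. It is controlled by lac operator sequences, so expression is repressed by LacI and induced with IPTG. The open reading frame begins with a vector-encoded N-terminal His tag, continues through the GADD45G coding sequence, and ends with a C-terminal Strep-tag II. The annotation detects two partial Strep-tag II matches here. Having a different affinity tag at each end allows sequential purification that enriches for full-length protein. The lambda t0 terminator follows the cassette. Downstream lie a cat coding sequence preceded by only a fragment of its promoter, and then the rrnB T1 terminator; the record lists ampicillin as the only selection.

The depositor notes that quality-control sequencing shows a small deletion in the vector region downstream of the insert that does not affect any features. The clone belongs to a public catalogue of human protein expression clones generated for structural genomics.
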