Addgene plasmid #31584: pQStrep2-GADD45G
Depositing lab: Konrad Buessow. Depositing organization: Max Planck Institute for Molecular Genetics. Publication: Structural genomics of human proteins--target selection and generation of a public catalogue of expression clones. Bussow K, Scheich C, Sievert V, Harttig U, Schultz J, Simon B, Bork P, Lehrach H, Heinemann U. Microb Cell Fact. 2005 Jul 5;4:21. doi: 10.1186/1475-2859-4-21. PubMed 15998469.
Backbone
  Vector backbone: pQStrep2
  Backbone size w/o insert (bp): 3460
  Modifications to backbone: GenBank: AY028642
  Vector type: Bacterial Expression
Growth in bacteria
  Bacterial resistance: Ampicillin, 100 μg/mL
  Growth temperature: 37°C
  Growth strain: DH5alpha
  Copy number: Unknown
Gene/Insert
  Gene/Insert name: growth arrest and DNA-damage-inducible, gamma (alt name: PSFEp758F0111)
  Species: H. sapiens (human)
  Insert size (bp): 546
  GenBank ID: DQ000504
  Entrez Gene: GADD45G (a.k.a. CR6, DDIT2, GADD45gamma, GRP17)
  Tag / fusion protein: His (N terminal on backbone); Strep (C terminal on insert)
  Cloning method: Restriction Enzyme; 5′ cloning site BamHI (not destroyed); 3′ cloning site NotI (not destroyed)
  Sequencing primers: 5′ TGAGCGGATAACAATTTCACACAG; 3′ GGCAACCGAGCGTTCTGAAC
Terms and licenses: Academic/Nonprofit Terms; Industry Terms: Not Available to Industry
Depositor comments: Please note that Addgene's quality control sequence shows a small deletion in the vector region downstream of insert; the deletion does not affect any features in this construct.
How to cite: pQStrep2-GADD45G was a gift from Konrad Buessow (Addgene plasmid # 31584 ; http://n2t.net/addgene:31584 ; RRID:Addgene_31584)
