>Addgene plasmid #31584 | pQStrep2-GADD45G | addgene partial sequence | sequence record 61049 | pQE-Fwd 5'-CCCGAAAAGTGCCACCTG-3'
AAATAGGCGTATCACGAGGCCCTTTCGTCTTCACCTCGAGAAATCATAAAAAATTTATTTGCTTTGTGAG
CGGATAACAATTATAATAGATTCAATTGTGAGCGGATAACAATTTCACACAGAATTCATTAAAGAGGAGA
AATTAACTATGAGAGGATCGCATCACCATCACCATCACGGATCTACTCTGGAAGAAGTCCGCGGCCAGGA
CACAGTTCCGGAAAGCACAGCCAGGATGCAGGGTGCCGGGAAAGCGCTGCATGAGTTGCTGCTGTCGGCG
CAGCGTCAGGGCTGCCTCACTGCCGGCGTCTACGAGTCAGCCAAAGTCTTGAACGTGGACCCCGACAATG
TGACCTTCTGTGTGCTGGCTGCGGGTGAGGAGGACGAGGGCGACATCGCGCTGCAGATCCATTTTACGCT
GATCCAGGCTTTCTGCTGCGAGAACGACATCGACATAGTGCGCGTGGGCGATGTGCAGCGGCTGGCGGCT
ATCGTGGGCGCCGGCGAGGAGGCGGGTGCGCCGGGCGACCTGCACTGCATCCTCATTTCGAACCCCAACG
AGGACGCCTGGAAGGATCCCGCCTTGGAGAAGCTCAGCCTGTTTTGCGAGGAGAGCCGCAGCGTTAACGA
CTGGGTGCCCAGCATCACCCTCCCCGAGGCGGCCGCTTGGAGCCACCCGCAGTTCGAAAAATAAGCTTAA
TTAGCTGAGCTTGGACTCCTGTTGATAGATCCAGTAATGACCTCAGAACTCCATCTGGATTTGTTCAGAA
CGCTCGGTTGCCGCCGGGCGTTTTTTATTGGTGAGAATCCAAGCTAGCTTGGCGAGATTTTCAGGAGCTA
AGGAAGCTAAAATGGAGAAA
